Addgene plasmid #192476: pLVX_DSB_Spectrum-V3
Purpose: Lentiviral DSB Spectrum V3 Reporter System
Depositing lab: Michael Yaffe. Depositing organization: Massachusetts Institute of Technology. Publication: Multi-pathway DNA-repair reporters reveal competition between end-joining, single-strand annealing and homologous recombination at Cas9-induced DNA double-strand breaks. van de Kooij B, Kruswick A, van Attikum H, Yaffe MB. Nat Commun. 2022 Sep 8;13(1):5295. doi: 10.1038/s41467-022-32743-w. PubMed 36075911.
Backbone
  Vector backbone: pLVX
  Total vector size (bp): 11118
  Vector type: Mammalian Expression, Lentiviral
Growth in bacteria
  Bacterial resistance: Ampicillin, 100 μg/mL
  Growth temperature: 30°C
  Growth strain: NEB Stable
  Copy number: High Copy
Gene/Insert
  Gene/Insert name: BFP1.2, mCherry, incompleteGFP
  Promoter: CMV
  Cloning method: Gibson Cloning
  Sequencing primers: 5′ CGCAAATGGGCGGTAGGCGTG
Terms and licenses: Academic/Nonprofit Terms; Industry Terms: Not Available to Industry
How to cite: pLVX_DSB_Spectrum-V3 was a gift from Michael Yaffe (Addgene plasmid # 192476 ; http://n2t.net/addgene:192476 ; RRID:Addgene_192476)
