[The description below was written by a language model from this plasmid's Addgene catalogue record and pLannotate feature annotations shown in this document.]
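Description:
pLVX_DSB_Spectrum-V3 is an 11.1 kb HIV-1-based lentiviral vector on the pLVX backbone that delivers a multi-colour fluorescent reporter of DNA double-strand break repair into mammalian cells. It is maintained in E. coli through a high-copy ColE1/pUC-type origin and an ampicillin resistance gene. The record names a recombination-tolerant strain, which fits a plasmid carrying LTRs and internal repeats. The viral portion contains the two LTRs, the Ψ packaging signal with a gag fragment, the RRE for Rev-dependent export of the genomic RNA, the cPPT/CTS and a WPRE upstream of the 3' LTR. Together these allow packaging, nuclear entry and stable integration of the cassette.

The payload consists of three parts. A CMV enhancer/promoter drives an EBFP1.2 reading frame preceded by a leader with a partial SV40 NLS match, followed by a PGK polyadenylation signal. Next comes an mCherry gene in the opposite orientation, with its own PGK promoter and SV40 poly(A) signal. After a β-globin poly(A) signal there is a promoterless, truncated EGFP fragment preceded by the same leader sequence as the BFP. The "Trl", "dmpM" and "HBB" annotations are short homology hits and probably reflect linker or regulatory sequence rather than functional genes.

The associated publication title indicates that the reporter distinguishes end-joining, single-strand annealing and homologous recombination at Cas9-induced breaks. The layout is consistent with this. The incomplete GFP could act as a homologous donor that converts BFP to GFP, and recombination between the direct repeats could delete the intervening mCherry. However, the record does not state the Cas9 target site or how each colour maps to a pathway. No mammalian drug-selection marker is annotated.
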