Features (pLannotate 1.2.2; 34 found; start..end, strand, type, name):
    377..634     +  LTR            5' LTR (truncated): truncated 5' long terminal repeat (LTR) from HIV-1
    681..806     +  misc_feature   HIV-1 Ψ: packaging signal of human immunodeficiency virus type 1
    790..1128    +  CDS            HIV-1 gag (fragment): gag protein from human immunodeficiency virus 1; gag
   1303..1536    +  misc_feature   RRE: The Rev response element (RRE) of HIV-1 allows for Rev-dependent mRNA export from the nucleus to the cytoplasm.
   1913..2013    +  CDS            Rev (fragment): human immunodeficiency virus 1 (HIV-1) Rev protein; rev; enhances nuclear export of unspliced and incompletely spliced viral mRNAs
   2028..2143    +  misc_feature   cPPT/CTS: central polypurine tract and central termination sequence of HIV-1 (lacking the first T)
   2201..2504    +  enhancer       CMV enhancer: human cytomegalovirus immediate early enhancer
   2505..2708    +  promoter       CMV promoter: human cytomegalovirus (CMV) immediate early promoter
   2861..2880    +  CDS            SV40 NLS (fragment): nuclear localization signal of SV40 (simian virus 40) large T antigen
   2936..3124    +  CDS            Trl (fragment): GAGA_DROME - Also known as Adf-2, GAGA, Nc70F, TFGAGA. Experimental evidence at protein level: Swiss-Prot protein existence level 1. Transcriptional activator that functions by regulating chromatin structure. Overcomes the repressive effects of chromatin by promoting the open chromatin conformation in promoter gene regions, thereby allowing access to other transcription factors. Binds to DNA Polycomb response elements (PREs) at the bithorax complex and to the proximal region of the engrailed promoter, and positively regulates transcription of many genes including homeotic ones. Binds to the DN
   3149..3865    +  CDS            EBFP1.2: EBFP1.2 is a basic (constitutively fluorescent) uv fluorescent protein published in 2007, derived from Aequorea victoria. It has high acid sensitivity.
   3918..4049    +  CDS            dmpM (fragment): DMPM_STRAD - Protein inferred from homology: Swiss-Prot protein existence level 3. From Streptomyces alboniger.
   4050..4498    +  polyA_signal   PGK poly(A) signal: mouse phosphoglycerate kinase 1 polyadenylation signal
   4529..4650    -  polyA_signal   SV40 poly(A) signal: SV40 polyadenylation signal
   4673..4756    -  CDS            large T antigen (fragment): large T antigen from SV40 (simian virus 40)
   4776..5483    -  CDS            mCherry: mCherry is a basic (constitutively fluorescent) red fluorescent protein published in 2004, derived from Discosoma sp.. It is reported to be a very rapidly-maturing monomer with low acid sensitivity.
   5502..5999    -  promoter       PGK promoter: mouse phosphoglycerate kinase 1 promoter
   6004..6081    +  CDS            HBB (fragment): HBB_PONPY - Experimental evidence at transcript level: Swiss-Prot protein existence level 2. Involved in oxygen transport from the lung to the various peripheral tissues. From Pongo pygmaeus (Bornean orangutan).
   6152..6207    +  polyA_signal   β-globin poly(A) signal: rabbit β-globin polyadenylation signal (Gil and Proudfoot, 1987)
   6268..6287    +  CDS            SV40 NLS (fragment): nuclear localization signal of SV40 (simian virus 40) large T antigen
   6343..6531    +  CDS            Trl (fragment): GAGA_DROME - Also known as Adf-2, GAGA, Nc70F, TFGAGA. Experimental evidence at protein level: Swiss-Prot protein existence level 1. Transcriptional activator that functions by regulating chromatin structure. Overcomes the repressive effects of chromatin by promoting the open chromatin conformation in promoter gene regions, thereby allowing access to other transcription factors. Binds to DNA Polycomb response elements (PREs) at the bithorax complex and to the proximal region of the engrailed promoter, and positively regulates transcription of many genes including homeotic ones. Binds to the DN
   6550..7048    +  CDS            EGFP (fragment): the original enhanced GFP (Yang et al., 1996) mammalian codon-optimized
   7087..7675    +  misc_feature   WPRE: woodchuck hepatitis virus posttranscriptional regulatory element
   7692..8210    +  CDS            nef (fragment): NEF_HV1BR - Experimental evidence at protein level: Swiss-Prot protein existence level 1. Extracellular Nef protein targets CD4(+) T-lymphocytes for apoptosis by interacting with CXCR4 surface receptors (PubMed:14990729). From Human immunodeficiency virus type 1 group M subtype B (isolate BRU/LAI) (HIV-1).
   8258..8515    +  LTR            5' LTR (truncated): truncated 5' long terminal repeat (LTR) from HIV-1
   8665..8687    -  protein_bind   lac operator (fragment): The lac repressor binds to the lac operator to inhibit transcription in E. coli. This inhibition can be relieved by adding lactose or isopropyl-β-D-thiogalactopyranoside (IPTG). lac repressor encoded by lacI
   8691..8721    -  promoter       lac promoter: promoter for the E. coli lac operon
   8736..8757    -  protein_bind   CAP binding site: CAP binding activates transcription in the presence of cAMP. E. coli catabolite activator protein
   8770..8862    -  CDS            lacI (fragment): lac repressor; lacI; The lac repressor binds to the lac operator to inhibit transcription in E. coli. This inhibition can be relieved by adding lactose or isopropyl-β-D-thiogalactopyranoside (IPTG).
   9045..9633    -  rep_origin     ori: high-copy-number ColE1/pMB1/pBR322/pUC origin of replication
   9804..10664   -  CDS            AmpR: β-lactamase; bla; confers resistance to ampicillin, carbenicillin, and related antibiotics
  10665..10769   -  promoter       AmpR promoter: bla
  10817..10951   +  polyA_signal   SV40 poly(A) signal: SV40 polyadenylation signal
  11118..329     +  CDS            nef (fragment) (across the origin): NEF_HV1BR - Experimental evidence at protein level: Swiss-Prot protein existence level 1. Extracellular Nef protein targets CD4(+) T-lymphocytes for apoptosis by interacting with CXCR4 surface receptors (PubMed:14990729). From Human immunodeficiency virus type 1 group M subtype B (isolate BRU/LAI) (HIV-1).
>Addgene plasmid #192476 | pLVX_DSB_Spectrum-V3 | addgene full sequence | sequence record 379156 | Addgene NGS Result
TGGAAGGGCTAATTCACTCCCAAAGAAGACAAGATATCCTTGATCTGTGGATCTACCACACACAAGGCTA
CTTCCCTGATTAGCAGAACTACACACCAGGGCCAGGGGTCAGATATCCACTGACCTTTGGATGGTGCTAC
AAGCTAGTACCAGTTGAGCCAGATAAGGTAGAAGAGGCCAATAAAGGAGAGAACACCAGCTTGTTACACC
CTGTGAGCCTGCATGGGATGGATGACCCGGAGAGAGAAGTGTTAGAGTGGAGGTTTGACAGCCGCCTAGC
ATTTCATCACGTGGCCCGAGAGCTGCATCCGGAGTACTTCAAGAACTGCTGATATCGAGCTTGCTACAAG
GGACTTTCCGCTGGGGACTTTCCAGGGAGGCGTGGCCTGGGCGGGACTGGGGAGTGGCGAGCCCTCAGAT
CCTGCATATAAGCAGCTGCTTTTTGCCTGTACTGGGTCTCTCTGGTTAGACCAGATCTGAGCCTGGGAGC
TCTCTGGCTAACTAGGGAACCCACTGCTTAAGCCTCAATAAAGCTTGCCTTGAGTGCTTCAAGTAGTGTG
TGCCCGTCTGTTGTGTGACTCTGGTAACTAGAGATCCCTCAGACCCTTTTAGTCAGTGTGGAAAATCTCT
AGCAGTGGCGCCCGAACAGGGACTTGAAAGCGAAAGGGAAACCAGAGGAGCTCTCTCGACGCAGGACTCG
GCTTGCTGAAGCGCGCACGGCAAGAGGCGAGGGGCGGCGACTGGTGAGTACGCCAAAAATTTTGACTAGC
GGAGGCTAGAAGGAGAGAGATGGGTGCGAGAGCGTCAGTATTAAGCGGGGGAGAATTAGATCGCGATGGG
AAAAAATTCGGTTAAGGCCAGGGGGAAAGAAAAAATATAAATTAAAACATATAGTATGGGCAAGCAGGGA
GCTAGAACGATTCGCAGTTAATCCTGGCCTGTTAGAAACATCAGAAGGCTGTAGACAAATACTGGGACAG
CTACAACCATCCCTTCAGACAGGATCAGAAGAACTTAGATCATTATATAATACAGTAGCAACCCTCTATT
GTGTGCATCAAAGGATAGAGATAAAAGACACCAAGGAAGCTTTAGACAAGATAGAGGAAGAGCAAAACAA
AAGTAAGACCACCGCACAGCAAGCGGCCGGCCGCTGATCTTCAGACCTGGAGGAGGAGATATGAGGGACA
ATTGGAGAAGTGAATTATATAAATATAAAGTAGTAAAAATTGAACCATTAGGAGTAGCACCCACCAAGGC
AAAGAGAAGAGTGGTGCAGAGAGAAAAAAGAGCAGTGGGAATAGGAGCTTTGTTCCTTGGGTTCTTGGGA
GCAGCAGGAAGCACTATGGGCGCAGCGTCAATGACGCTGACGGTACAGGCCAGACAATTATTGTCTGGTA
TAGTGCAGCAGCAGAACAATTTGCTGAGGGCTATTGAGGCGCAACAGCATCTGTTGCAACTCACAGTCTG
GGGCATCAAGCAGCTCCAGGCAAGAATCCTGGCTGTGGAAAGATACCTAAAGGATCAACAGCTCCTGGGG
ATTTGGGGTTGCTCTGGAAAACTCATTTGCACCACTGCTGTGCCTTGGAATGCTAGTTGGAGTAATAAAT
CTCTGGAACAGATTTGGAATCACACGACCTGGATGGAGTGGGACAGAGAAATTAACAATTACACAAGCTT
AATACACTCCTTAATTGAAGAATCGCAAAACCAGCAAGAAAAGAATGAACAAGAATTATTGGAATTAGAT
AAATGGGCAAGTTTGTGGAATTGGTTTAACATAACAAATTGGCTGTGGTATATAAAATTATTCATAATGA
TAGTAGGAGGCTTGGTAGGTTTAAGAATAGTTTTTGCTGTACTTTCTATAGTGAATAGAGTTAGGCAGGG
ATATTCACCATTATCGTTTCAGACCCACCTCCCAACCCCGAGGGGACCCGACAGGCCCGAAGGAATAGAA
GAAGAAGGTGGAGAGAGAGACAGAGACAGATCCATTCGATTAGTGAACGGATCTCGACGGTATCGCCTTT
AAAAGAAAAGGGGGGATTGGGGGGTACAGTGCAGGGGAAAGAATAGTAGACATAATAGCAACAGACATAC
AAACTAAAGAATTACAAAAACAAATTACAAAAATTCAAAATTTTCGGGTTTATTACAGGGACAGCAGAGA
TCCAGTTTATCGATAAGCTTGGGAGTTCCGCGTTACATAACTTACGGTAAATGGCCCGCCTGGCTGACCG
CCCAACGACCCCCGCCCATTGACGTCAATAATGACGTATGTTCCCATAGTAACGCCAATAGGGACTTTCC
ATTGACGTCAATGGGTGGAGTATTTACGGTAAACTGCCCACTTGGCAGTACATCAAGTGTATCATATGCC
AAGTACGCCCCCTATTGACGTCAATGACGGTAAATGGCCCGCCTGGCATTATGCCCAGTACATGACCTTA
TGGGACTTTCCTACTTGGCAGTACATCTACGTATTAGTCATCGCTATTACCATGGTGATGCGGTTTTGGC
AGTACATCAATGGGCGTGGATAGCGGTTTGACTCACGGGGATTTCCAAGTCTCCACCCCATTGACGTCAA
TGGGAGTTTGTTTTGGCACCAAAATCAACGGGACTTTCCAAAATGTCGTAACAACTCCGCCCCATTGACG
CAAATGGGCGGTAGGCGTGTACGGTGGGAGGTCTATATAAGCAGAGCTCGTTTAGTGAACCGTCAGATCG
CCTGGAGACGCCATCCACGCTGTTTTGACCTCCATAGAAGACACCGACTCTACTAGAGGATCTATTTCCG
GTGAATTCCTCGAGACTAGTTCTAGAGCTCAGATCCGCCGCCACTATGGGATCAAGATCGCCAAAAAAGA
AGAGAAAGGTGCCGAAGAAGCATGCAGCACCACCAAAAAAAAAACGAAAAGTAGAAGACCCACGAGGCAA
CACCAGCGGCGTGCTGAGCACCCCCAAGGCCAAGAGGGCCAAGCACCCCCCCGGCACCGAGAAGCCCAGG
AGCAGGAGCCAGAGCGAGCAGCCCGCCACCTGCCCCATCTGCTACGCCGTGATCAGGCAGAGCAGGAACC
TGAGGAGGCACCTGGAGCTGAGGCACTTCGCCAAGCCCGGCGTGGATCCACCGGTCGCCTCGAGCACCAT
GGTGAGCAAGGGCGAGGAGCTGTTCACCGGGGTGGTGCCCATCCTGGTCGAGCTGGACGGCGACGTAAAC
GGCCACAAGTTCAGCGTGCGCGGCGAGGGCGAGGGCGATGCCACCAACGGCAAGCTGACCCTGAAGTTCA
TCTGCACCACCGGCAAGCTGCCCGTGCCCTGGCCCACCCTCGTGACCACCCTCTCCCACGGGGTCCAGTG
TTTTGCCCGGTATCCCGACCACATGAAGCAGCACGACTTCTTCAAGTCCGCCATGCCCGAAGGCTACGTC
CAGGAGCGCACCATCTTCTTCAAGGACGACGGCACCTACAAGACCCGCGCCGAGGTGAAGTTCGAGGGCG
ACACCCTGGTGAACCGCATCGAGCTGAAGGGCATCGACTTCAAGGAGGACGGCAACATCCTGGGGCACAA
GCTGGAGTACAACTACAACAGCCACAACGTCTATATCATGGCCGACAAGCAGAAGAACGGCATCAAGGTG
AACTTCAAGATCCGCCACAACGTGGAGGACGGCAGCGTGCAGCTCGCCGACCACTACCAGCAGAACACCC
CCATCGGCGACGGCCCCGTGCTGCTGCCCGACAGCCACTACCTGAGCACCCAGTCCGTGCTGAGCAAAGA
CCCCAACGAGAAGCGCGATCACATGGTCCTGCTGGAGTTCGTGACCGCCGCCGGGATCACTCTCGGCATG
GACGAGCTGTACAAGTGACGCCCGCCCCACGACCCGCAGCGCCCGACCGAAAGGAGCGCACGACCCCATG
GCTCCGACCGAAGCCACCCGGGGCGGCCCCGCCGACCCCGCACCCGCCCCCGAGGCCCACCGCGGGGGAC
ACACCGAACACGCCGACCCTGCTGAACACGCGGCGCAGTTCGGTGCCCAGGAGCGGATCGAAATTGATGA
TCTATTAAACAATAAAGATGTCCACTAAAATGGAAGTTTTTCCTGTCATACTTTGTTAAGAAGGGTGAGA
ACAGAGTACCTACATTTTGAATGGAAGGATTGGAGCTACGGGGGTGGGGGTGGGGTGGGATTAGATAAAT
GCCTGCTCTTTACTGAAGGCTCTTTACTATTGCTTTATGATAATGTTTCATAGTTGGATATCATAATTTA
AACAAGCAAAACCAAATTAAGGGCCAGCTCATTCCTCCCACTCATGATCTATAGATCTATAGATCTCTCG
TGGGATCATTGTTTTTCTCTTGATTCCCACTTTGTGGTTCTAAGTACTGTGGTTTCCAAATGTGTCAGTT
TCATAGCCTGAAGAACGAGATCAGCAGCCTCTGTTCCACATACACTTCATTCTCAGTATTGTTTTGCCAA
GTTCTAATTCCATCAGAAGCTTCAGATTAACGCTTACAATTTACGCCTTAAGATACATTGATGAGTTTGG
ACAAACCACAACTAGAATGCAGTGAAAAAAATGCTTTATTTGTGAAATTTGTGATGCTATTGCTTTATTT
GTAACCATTATAAGCTGCAATAAACAAGTTAACAACAACAATTGCATTCATTTTATGTTTCAGGTTCAGG
GGGAGGTGTGGGAGGTTTTTTAAAGCAAGTAAAACCTCTACAAATGTGGTATGGCTGATTATGATCTAGA
GTCGCGGCCGCTTTACTTGTACAGCTCGTCCATGCCGCCGGTGGAGTGGCGGCCCTCGGCGCGTTCGTAC
TGTTCCACGATGGTGTAGTCCTCGTTGTGGGAGGTGATGTCCAACTTGATGTTGACGTTGTAGGCGCCGG
GCAGCTGCACGGGCTTCTTGGCCTTGTAGGTGGTCTTGACCTCAGCGTCGTAGTGGCCGCCGTCCTTCAG
CTTCAGCCTCTGCTTGATCTCGCCCTTCAGGGCGCCGTCCTCGGGGTACATCCGCTCGGAGGAGGCCTCC
CAGCCCATGGTTTTCTTCTGCATTACGGGGCCGTCGGAGGGGAAGTTGGTGCCGCGCAGCTTCACCTTGT
AGATGAACTCGCCGTCCTGCAGGGAGGAGTCCTGGGTCACGGTCACCACGCCGCCGTCCTCGAAGTTCAT
CACGCGCTCCCACTTGAAGCCCTCGGGGAAGGACAGCTTCAAGTAGTCGGGGATGTCGGCGGGGTGCTTC
ACGTAGGCCTTGGAGCCGTACATGAACTGAGGGGACAGGATGTCCCAGGCGAAGGGCAGGGGGCCACCCT
TGGTCACCTTCAGCTTGGCGGTCTGGGTGCCCTCGTAGGGGCGGCCCTCGCCCTCGCCCTCGATCTCGAA
CTCGTGGCCGTTCACGGAGCCCTCCATGTGCACCTTGAAGCGCATGAACTCCTTGATGATGGCCATGTTA
TCCTCCTCGCCCTTGCTCACCATGGTGGCGGCTGGATCGGTCGAAAGGCCCGGAGATGAGGAAGAGGAGA
ACAGCGCGGCAGACGTGCGCTTTTGAAGCGTGCAGAATGCCGGGCCTCCGGAGGACCTTCGGGCGCCCGC
CCCGCCCCTGAGCCCGCCCCTGAGCCCGCCCCCGGACCCACCCCTTCCCAGCCTCTGAGCCCAGAAAGCG
AAGGAGCAAAGCTGCTATTGGCCGCTGCCCCAAAGGCCTACCCGCTTCCATTGCTCAGCGGTGCTGTCCA
TCTGCACGAGACTAGTGAGACGTGCTACTTCCATTTGTCACGTCCTGCACGACGCGAGCTGCGGGGCGGG
GGGGAACTTCCTGACTAGGGGAGGAGTAGAAGGTGGCGCGAAGGGGCCACCAAAGAACGGAGCCGGTTGG
CGCCTACCGGTGGATGTGGAATGTGTGAGGCCAGAGGCCACTTGTGTAGCGCCAAGTGCCCAGCGGGGCT
GCTAAAGCGCATGCTCCAGACTGCCTTGGGAAAAGCGCCTCCCCTACCCGGTAGAATTCACTCCTCAGGT
GCAGGCTGCCTATCAGAAGGTGGTGGCTGGTGTGGCCAATGCCCTGGCTCACAAATACCACTGAGATCTT
TTTCCCTCTGCCAAAAATTATGGGGACATCATGAAGCCCCTTGAGCATCTGACTTCTGGCTAATAAAGGA
AATTTATTTTCATTGCAATAGTGTGTTGGAATTTTTTGTGTCTCTCACTCGGAAGGACATATGGGAGGGG
GGCCCACCTGCAGCCCAAGCTTTAGGGATCAAGATCGCCAAAAAAGAAGAGAAAGGTGCCGAAGAAGCAT
GCAGCACCACCAAAAAAAAAACGAAAAGTAGAAGACCCACGAGGCAACACCAGCGGCGTGCTGAGCACCC
CCAAGGCCAAGAGGGCCAAGCACCCCCCCGGCACCGAGAAGCCCAGGAGCAGGAGCCAGAGCGAGCAGCC
CGCCACCTGCCCCATCTGCTACGCCGTGATCAGGCAGAGCAGGAACCTGAGGAGGCACCTGGAGCTGAGG
CACTTCGCCAAGCCCGGCGTGGATCCACCGGTCGCCACCATGGTGAGCAAGGGCGAGGAGCTGTTCACCG
GGGTGGTGCCCATCCTGGTCGAGCTGGACGGCGACGTAAACGGCCACAAGTTCAGCGTGTCCGGCGAGGG
CGAGGGCGATGCCACCTACGGCAAGCTGACCCTGAAGTTCATCTGCACCACCGGCAAGCTGCCCGTGCCC
TGGCCCACCCTCGTGACCACCCTGACCTACGGCGTGCAGTGCTTCAGCCGCTACCCCGACCACATGAAGC
AGCACGACTTCTTCAAGTCCGCCATGCCCGAAGGCTACGTCCAGGAGCGCACCATCTTCTTCAAGGACGA
CGGCAACTACAAGACCCGCGCCGAGGTGAAGTTCGAGGGCGACACCCTGGTGAACCGCATCGAGCTGAAG
GGCATCGACTTCAAGGAGGACGGCAACATCCTGGGGCACAAGCTGGAGTACAACTACAACAGCCACAACG
TCTATATCATGGCCGACAAGCAGAAGAACGGCATCAGGTGAACTTCAATAAAAGCTTGGCGTAATCATGG
TCAACGCGTCTGGAACAATCAACCTCTGGATTACAAAATTTGTGAAAGATTGACTGGTATTCTTAACTAT
GTTGCTCCTTTTACGCTATGTGGATACGCTGCTTTAATGCCTTTGTATCATGCTATTGCTTCCCGTATGG
CTTTCATTTTCTCCTCCTTGTATAAATCCTGGTTGCTGTCTCTTTATGAGGAGTTGTGGCCCGTTGTCAG
GCAACGTGGCGTGGTGTGCACTGTGTTTGCTGACGCAACCCCCACTGGTTGGGGCATTGCCACCACCTGT
CAGCTCCTTTCCGGGACTTTCGCTTTCCCCCTCCCTATTGCCACGGCGGAACTCATCGCCGCCTGCCTTG
CCCGCTGCTGGACAGGGGCTCGGCTGTTGGGCACTGACAATTCCGTGGTGTTGTCGGGGAAGCTGACGTC
CTTTCCATGGCTGCTCGCCTGTGTTGCCACCTGGATTCTGCGCGGGACGTCCTTCTGCTACGTCCCTTCG
GCCCTCAATCCAGCGGACCTTCCTTCCCGCGGCCTGCTGCCGGCTCTGCGGCCTCTTCCGCGTCTTCGCC
TTCGCCCTCAGACGAGTCGGATCTCCCTTTGGGCCGCCTCCCCGCCTGGAATTAATTCTGCAGTCGAGAC
CTAGAAAAACATGGAGCAATCACAAGTAGCAATACAGCAGCTACCAATGCTGATTGTGCCTGGCTAGAAG
CACAAGAGGAGGAGGAGGTGGGTTTTCCAGTCACACCTCAGGTACCTTTAAGACCAATGACTTACAAGGC
AGCTGTAGATCTTAGCCACTTTTTAAAAGAAAAGAGGGGACTGGAAGGGCTAATTCACTCCCAACGAAGA
CAAGATATCCTTGATCTGTGGATCTACCACACACAAGGCTACTTCCCTGATTAGCAGAACTACACACCAG
GGCCAGGGGTCAGATATCCACTGACCTTTGGATGGTGCTACAAGCTAGTACCAGTTGAGCCAGATAAGGT
AGAAGAGGCCAATAAAGGAGAGAACACCAGCTTGTTACACCCTGTGAGCCTGCATGGGATGGATGACCCG
GAGAGAGAAGTGTTAGAGTGGAGGTTTGACAGCCGCCTAGCATTTCATCACGTGGCCCGAGAGCTGCATC
CGGAGTACTTCAAGAACTGCTGATATCGAGCTTGCTACAAGGGACTTTCCGCTGGGGACTTTCCAGGGAG
GCGTGGCCTGGGCGGGACTGGGGAGTGGCGAGCCCTCAGATCCTGCATATAAGCAGCTGCTTTTTGCCTG
TACTGGGTCTCTCTGGTTAGACCAGATCTGAGCCTGGGAGCTCTCTGGCTAACTAGGGAACCCACTGCTT
AAGCCTCAATAAAGCTTGCCTTGAGTGCTTCAAGTAGTGTGTGCCCGTCTGTTGTGTGACTCTGGTAACT
AGAGATCCCTCAGACCCTTTTAGTCAGTGTGGAAAATCTCTAGCAGTAGTAGTTCATGTCATCTTATTAT
TCAGTATTTATAACTTGCAAAGAAATGAATATCAGAGAGTGAGAGGCCTTGACATTGCTAGCGTTTACCG
TCGACCTCTAGCTAGAGCTTGGCGTAATCATGGTCATAGCTGTTTCCTGTGTGAAATTGTTATCCGCTCA
CAATTCCACACAACATACGAGCCGGAAGCATAAAGTGTAAAGCCTGGGGTGCCTAATGAGTGAGCTAACT
CACATTAATTGCGTTGCGCTCACTGCCCGCTTTCCAGTCGGGAAACCTGTCGTGCCAGCTGCATTAATGA
ATCGGCCAACGCGCGGGGAGAGGCGGTTTGCGTATTGGGCGCTCTTCCGCTTCCTCGCTCACTGACTCGC
TGCGCTCGGTCGTTCGGCTGCGGCGAGCGGTATCAGCTCACTCAAAGGCGGTAATACGGTTATCCACAGA
ATCAGGGGATAACGCAGGAAAGAACATGTGAGCAAAAGGCCAGCAAAAGGCCAGGAACCGTAAAAAGGCC
GCGTTGCTGGCGTTTTTCCATAGGCTCCGCCCCCCTGACGAGCATCACAAAAATCGACGCTCAAGTCAGA
GGTGGCGAAACCCGACAGGACTATAAAGATACCAGGCGTTTCCCCCTGGAAGCTCCCTCGTGCGCTCTCC
TGTTCCGACCCTGCCGCTTACCGGATACCTGTCCGCCTTTCTCCCTTCGGGAAGCGTGGCGCTTTCTCAT
AGCTCACGCTGTAGGTATCTCAGTTCGGTGTAGGTCGTTCGCTCCAAGCTGGGCTGTGTGCACGAACCCC
CCGTTCAGCCCGACCGCTGCGCCTTATCCGGTAACTATCGTCTTGAGTCCAACCCGGTAAGACACGACTT
ATCGCCACTGGCAGCAGCCACTGGTAACAGGATTAGCAGAGCGAGGTATGTAGGCGGTGCTACAGAGTTC
TTGAAGTGGTGGCCTAACTACGGCTACACTAGAAGAACAGTATTTGGTATCTGCGCTCTGCTGAAGCCAG
TTACCTTCGGAAAAAGAGTTGGTAGCTCTTGATCCGGCAAACAAACCACCGCTGGTAGCGGTGGTTTTTT
TGTTTGCAAGCAGCAGATTACGCGCAGAAAAAAAGGATCTCAAGAAGATCCTTTGATCTTTTCTACGGGG
TCTGACGCTCAGTGGAACGAAAACTCACGTTAAGGGATTTTGGTCATGAGATTATCAAAAAGGATCTTCA
CCTAGATCCTTTTAAATTAAAAATGAAGTTTTAAATCAATCTAAAGTATATATGAGTAAACTTGGTCTGA
CAGTTACCAATGCTTAATCAGTGAGGCACCTATCTCAGCGATCTGTCTATTTCGTTCATCCATAGTTGCC
TGACTCCCCGTCGTGTAGATAACTACGATACGGGAGGGCTTACCATCTGGCCCCAGTGCTGCAATGATAC
CGCGAGACCCACGCTCACCGGCTCCAGATTTATCAGCAATAAACCAGCCAGCCGGAAGGGCCGAGCGCAG
AAGTGGTCCTGCAACTTTATCCGCCTCCATCCAGTCTATTAATTGTTGCCGGGAAGCTAGAGTAAGTAGT
TCGCCAGTTAATAGTTTGCGCAACGTTGTTGCCATTGCTACAGGCATCGTGGTGTCACGCTCGTCGTTTG
GTATGGCTTCATTCAGCTCCGGTTCCCAACGATCAAGGCGAGTTACATGATCCCCCATGTTGTGCAAAAA
AGCGGTTAGCTCCTTCGGTCCTCCGATCGTTGTCAGAAGTAAGTTGGCCGCAGTGTTATCACTCATGGTT
ATGGCAGCACTGCATAATTCTCTTACTGTCATGCCATCCGTAAGATGCTTTTCTGTGACTGGTGAGTACT
CAACCAAGTCATTCTGAGAATAGTGTATGCGGCGACCGAGTTGCTCTTGCCCGGCGTCAATACGGGATAA
TACCGCGCCACATAGCAGAACTTTAAAAGTGCTCATCATTGGAAAACGTTCTTCGGGGCGAAAACTCTCA
AGGATCTTACCGCTGTTGAGATCCAGTTCGATGTAACCCACTCGTGCACCCAACTGATCTTCAGCATCTT
TTACTTTCACCAGCGTTTCTGGGTGAGCAAAAACAGGAAGGCAAAATGCCGCAAAAAAGGGAATAAGGGC
GACACGGAAATGTTGAATACTCATACTCTTCCTTTTTCAATATTATTGAAGCATTTATCAGGGTTATTGT
CTCATGAGCGGATACATATTTGAATGTATTTAGAAAAATAAACAAATAGGGGTTCCGCGCACATTTCCCC
GAAAAGTGCCACCTGACGTCGACGGATCGGGAGATCAACTTGTTTATTGCAGCTTATAATGGTTACAAAT
AAAGCAATAGCATCACAAATTTCACAAATAAAGCATTTTTTTCACTGCATTCTAGTTGTGGTTTGTCCAA
ACTCATCAATGTATCTTATCATGTCTGGATCAACTGGATAACTCAAGCTAACCAAAATCATCCCAAACTT
CCCACCCCATACCCTATTACCACTGCCAATTACCTGTGGTTTCATTTACTCTAAACCTGTGATTCCTCTG
AATTATTTTCATTTTAAAGAAATTGTATTTGTTAAATATGTACTACAAACTTAGTAGT
